Addgene plasmid #109916: pHH0103_HNF4G_Hormone-recep
Purpose: Protein expression and purification of HNF4G_Hormone-recep
Depositing lab: Sachdev Sidhu. Depositing organization: University of Toronto. Publication: Large-scale survey and database of high affinity ligands for peptide recognition modules. Teyra J, Kelil A, Jain S, Helmy M, Jajodia R, Hooda Y, Gu J, D'Cruz AA, Nicholson SE, Min J, Sudol M, Kim PM, Bader GD, Sidhu SS. Mol Syst Biol. 2020 Dec;16(12):e9310. doi: 10.15252/msb.20199310. PubMed 33438817.
Backbone
  Vector backbone: pHH0103
  Vector type: Bacterial Expression
Growth in bacteria
  Bacterial resistance: Ampicillin, 100 μg/mL
  Growth temperature: 37°C
  Growth strain: DH5alpha
  Copy number: Low Copy
Gene/Insert
  Gene/Insert name: HNF4G_Hormone-recep
  Species: H. sapiens (human)
  Entrez Gene: HNF4G (a.k.a. NR2A2, NR2A3)
  Cloning method: Restriction Enzyme; 5′ cloning site Sfi1 (unknown if destroyed); 3′ cloning site Not1 (unknown if destroyed)
Terms and licenses: Academic/Nonprofit Terms; Industry Terms: Not Available to Industry
How to cite: pHH0103_HNF4G_Hormone-recep was a gift from Sachdev Sidhu (Addgene plasmid # 109916 ; http://n2t.net/addgene:109916 ; RRID:Addgene_109916)
