[The description below was written by a language model from this plasmid's Addgene catalogue record and pLannotate feature annotations shown in this document.]
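Description:
pHH0103_HNF4G_Hormone-recep is a bacterial expression plasmid of about 7.4 kb, built on the pHH0103 backbone, for producing and purifying the hormone-receptor domain of human HNF4G (hepatocyte nuclear factor 4 gamma, also called NR2A2), a nuclear receptor transcription factor. It replicates in E. coli from a ColE1/pBR322-type origin and is selected with ampicillin through the β-lactamase gene. The catalogue lists it as low copy. The pBR322 bom region and fragments of rop (interrupted by an f1 phage origin) are also annotated, along with short remnants of the tetracycline resistance gene and its promoter.

Expression is driven by the hybrid tac promoter followed by a lac operator. The plasmid carries its own lacI repressor gene under the lacIq promoter, so transcription is held off until induced with IPTG. The annotated elements run, in order, from an N-terminal 6xHis tag through Schistosoma japonicum glutathione S-transferase to the HNF4G fragment of roughly 680 bp, which was inserted between SfiI and NotI sites. The product would therefore be a His-GST-domain fusion that can be captured on either nickel or glutathione resin. A bacteriophage fd terminator lies just after the insert. Beyond it are two fragments of M13 gene III, which, together with the f1 origin, suggest the backbone derives from a phagemid; lying downstream of the terminator, they do not appear to be part of the expressed fusion. The associated publication surveys ligands for peptide recognition modules, which fits use of the purified domain as a target for binding studies, although the record itself states only expression and purification.
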