Features (pLannotate 1.2.2; 21 found; start..end, strand, type, name):
      1..29      +  promoter       tac promoter: strong E. coli promoter; hybrid between the trp and lac UV5 promoters
     37..53      +  protein_bind   lac operator: The lac repressor binds to the lac operator to inhibit transcription in E. coli. This inhibition can be relieved by adding lactose or isopropyl-β-D-thiogalactopyranoside (IPTG). lac repressor encoded by lacI
    138..155     +  CDS            6xHis: 6xHis affinity tag
    171..824     +  CDS            GST26_SCHJA: Experimental evidence at protein level: Swiss-Prot protein existence level 1. GST isoenzymes appear to play a central role in the parasite detoxification system. Other functions are also suspected including a role in increasing the solubility of haematin in the parasite gut. From Schistosoma japonicum (Blood fluke).
    906..1589    +  CDS            HNF4G (fragment): HNF4G_HUMAN - Also known as NR2A2. Experimental evidence at protein level: Swiss-Prot protein existence level 1. Transcription factor. Has a lower transcription activation potential than HNF4-alpha. From Homo sapiens (Human).
   1599..1646    +  terminator     fd terminator (sequence withheld): central terminator from bacteriophage fd (Otsuka and Kunisawa, 1982)
   1651..1863    +  CDS            M13 gene III (fragment) (sequence partly withheld): pIII; III; minor coat protein
   1878..2348    +  CDS            M13 gene III (fragment) (sequence partly withheld): pIII; III; minor coat protein
   2370..2440    +  CDS            TcR (fragment): tetracycline efflux protein; tet; confers resistance to tetracycline
   2682..3062    -  CDS            YPB1_ECOLX: Protein predicted: Swiss-Prot protein existence level 4. From Escherichia coli.
   3079..3230    +  CDS            rop (fragment): Rop protein, which maintains plasmids at low copy number; rop
   3266..3694    -  rep_origin     f1 ori (sequence partly withheld): f1 bacteriophage origin of replication; arrow indicates direction of (+) strand synthesis
   3703..3742    +  CDS            rop (fragment): Rop protein, which maintains plasmids at low copy number; rop
   3844..3984    +  misc_feature   bom: basis of mobility region from pBR322
   4170..4757    -  rep_origin     ori: high-copy-number ColE1/pMB1/pBR322/pUC origin of replication
   4928..5788    -  CDS            AmpR: β-lactamase; bla; confers resistance to ampicillin, carbenicillin, and related antibiotics
   5789..5893    -  promoter       AmpR promoter: bla
   6002..6079    +  promoter       lacIq promoter: lacI (mutant); In the lacIq allele, a single base change in the promoter boosts expression of the lacI gene about 10-fold.
   6080..7162    +  CDS            lacI: lac repressor; lacI; The lac repressor binds to the lac operator to inhibit transcription in E. coli. This inhibition can be relieved by adding lactose or isopropyl-β-D-thiogalactopyranoside (IPTG).
   7175..7196    +  protein_bind   CAP binding site: CAP binding activates transcription in the presence of cAMP. E. coli catabolite activator protein
   7215..7232    +  promoter       tet promoter (fragment): E. coli promoter for tetracycline efflux protein gene
>Addgene plasmid #109916 | pHH0103_HNF4G_Hormone-recep | addgene full sequence | sequence record 215061 | Addgene NGS Result
TTGACAATTAATCATCGGCTCGTATAATGTGTGGAATTGTGAGCGGATAACAATTTCACACAGGAAACAG
CCAGTCCGTTTAGGTGTTTTCACGAGCACTTCACCAACAAGGACCATAGATTATGAAAATCGAAGAACAC
CATCACCATCACCATTCCAGCGGTAAGCTTATGTCCCCTATACTAGGTTATTGGAAAATTAAGGGCCTTG
TGCAACCCACTCGACTTCTTTTGGAATATCTTGAAGAAAAATATGAAGAGCATTTGTATGAGCGCGATGA
AGGTGATAAATGGCGAAACAAAAAGTTTGAATTGGGTTTGGAGTTTCCCAATCTTCCTTATTATATTGAT
GGTGATGTTAAATTAACACAGTCTATGGCCATCATACGTTATATAGCTGACAAGCACAACATGTTGGGTG
GTTGTCCAAAAGAGCGTGCAGAGATTTCAATGCTTGAAGGAGCGGTTTTGGATATTAGATACGGTGTTTC
GAGAATTGCATATAGTAAAGACTTTGAAACTCTCAAAGTTGATTTTCTTAGCAAGCTACCTGAAATGCTG
AAAATGTTCGAAGATCGTTTATGTCATAAAACATATTTAAATGGTGATCATGTAACCCATCCTGACTTCA
TGTTGTATGACGCTCTTGATGTTGTTTTATACATGGACCCAATGTGCCTGGATGCGTTCCCAAAATTAGT
TTGTTTTAAAAAACGTATTGAAGCTATCCCACAAATTGATAAGTACTTGAAATCCAGCAAGTATATAGCA
TGGCCTTTGCAGGGCTGGCAAGCCACGTTTGGTGGTGGCGACCATCCTCCAAAATCGGATCTGGAAGTTC
TGTTCCAGGGGCCCCTGTCCAGCGGTCTGGTTCCGCGTGGTTCCGGTACCGCGGCCCAGCCGGCCAGCAT
CAATACGCTGGCACAGGCAGAAGTTCGCTCTCGTCAGATTTCGGTCTCATCGCCGGGTTCGTCCACGGAT
ATCAATGTCAAGAAAATTGCGAGTATCGGCGATGTGTGCGAATCCATGAAACAGCAACTGCTGGTGCTGG
TTGAATGGGCGAAATATATCCCGGCCTTTTGTGAACTGCCGCTGGATGACCAGGTTGCACTGCTGCGTGC
GCATGCCGGCGAACACCTGCTGCTGGGTGCTACCAAACGCAGCATGATGTATAAGGACATTCTGCTGCTG
GGTAACAATTACGTGATCCATCGTAACAGCTGCGAAGTTGAAATTTCTCGTGTCGCGAATCGCGTGCTGG
ATGAACTGGTTCGCCCGTTCCAGGAAATTCAAATCGATGACAACGAATACGCATGTCTGAAAGCTATCGT
CTTTTTCGATCCGGACGCAAAGGGTCTGAGTGACCCGGTCAAAATTAAGAACATGCGTTTTCAGGTGCAA
ATTGGTCTGGAAGATTATATCAATGACCGCCAGTACGATTCACGTGGCCGCTTCGGTGAACTGCTGCTGC
TGCTGCCGACCCTGCAGTCGATCACGTGGCAAATGATCGAACAGATCCAATTCGTTAAGCTGTTCGGCAT
GGTCAAGATTGATAATCTGCTGCAGGAAATGCTGCTGGGCGGTGCGGCCGCATA
[142 nt withheld, positions 1595-1736]
C
[98 nt withheld, positions 1738-1835]
AGTTTGTACTGGTGACGAAACTCAGTGTCTAGCTAGAGTGGC
[149 nt withheld, positions 1878-2026]
T
[41 nt withheld, positions 2028-2068]
T
[62 nt withheld, positions 2070-2131]
A
[35 nt withheld, positions 2133-2167]
CCTCCCTCAATCGGTTGAATGTCGCCCTTTTGTCTTTGGCGCTGGTAAACCATATGAA
[86 nt withheld, positions 2226-2311]
T
[54 nt withheld, positions 2313-2366]
CTAGCGCCGCCCTATACCTTGTCTGCCTCCCCGCGTTGCGTCGCGGTGCATGGAGCCGGGCCACCTCGAC
CTGAATGGAAGCCGGCGGCACCTCGCTAACGGATTCACCACTCCAAGAATTGGAGCCAATCAATTCTTGC
GGAGAACTGTGAATGCGCAAACCAACCCTTGGCAGAACATATCCATCGCGTCCGCCATCTCCAGCAGCCG
CACGCGGCGCATCTCGGGCAGCGTTGGGTCCTGGCCACGGGTGCGCATGATCGTGCTCCTGTCGTTGAGG
ACCCGGCTAGGCTGGCGGGGTTGCCTTACTGGTTAGCAGAATGAATCACCGATACGCGAGCGAACGTGAA
GCGACTGCTGCTGCAAAACGTCTGCGACCTGAGCAACAACATGAATGGTCTTCGGTTTCCGTGTTTCGTA
AAGTCTGGAAACGCGGAAGTCAGCGCCCTGCACCATTATGTTCCGGATCTGCATCGCAGGATGCTGCTGG
CTACCCTGTGGAACACCTACATCTGTATTAACGAAGCGCTGGCATTGACCCTGAGTGATTTTTCTCTGGT
CCCGCCGCATCCATACCGCCAGTTGTTTACCCTCACAACGTTCCAGTAACCGGGCATGTTCATCATCAGT
AACCCGTATCGTGAGCATCCTCTCTCGTTTCATCGGTATCATTACCCCCATGAACAGAAATCCCCCTTAC
ACGGAGGCATCAGTGACCAAACAGGAAAAAACCGCCCTTAACATGGCCCGCTTTATCAGAAGCCAGACAT
TAACGCTTCTGGAGAAACTCAACGAGCTGGACGCGGATGAACAGGCAGACATCTGTGAATCGCTTCACGA
CCACGCTGATGAGCTTTACCGCAGGATCCGCGAAATTGTAAGCGTTAATATTTTGTTAAAATTCGCGTTA
AATTTTTGTTAAATCAGCTCATTTTTTAACCAATAGGCCGAAATCGGCAAAATCCCTTATAAATCAAAAG
AATAGACCGAGATAGGGT
[37 nt withheld, positions 3365-3401]
AAAGAACGTGGACTCCAACGTCAAAGG
[49 nt withheld, positions 3429-3477]
T
[91 nt withheld, positions 3479-3569]
G
[124 nt withheld, positions 3571-3694]
CGCGGATCCTGCCTCGCGCGTTTCGGTGATGACGGTGAAAACCTCTGACACATGCAGCTCCCGGAGACGG
TCACAGCTTGTCTGTAAGCGGATGCCGGGAGCAGACAAGCCCGTCAGGGCGCGTCAGCGGGTGTTGGCGG
GTGTCGGGGCGCAGCCATGACCCAGTCACGTAGCGATAGCGGAGTGTATACTGGCTTAACTATGCGGCAT
CAGAGCAGATTGTACTGAGAGTGCACCATATGCGGTGTGAAATACCGCACAGATGCGTAAGGAGAAAATA
CCGCATCAGGCGCTCTTCCGCTTCCTCGCTCACTGACTCGCTGCGCTCGGTCGTTCGGCTGCGGCGAGCG
GTATCAGCTCACTCAAAGGCGGTAATACGGTTATCCACAGAATCAGGGGATAACGCAGGAAAGAACATGT
GAGCAAAAGGCCAGCAAAAGGCCAGGAACCGTAAAAAGGCCGCGTTGCTGGCGTTTTTCCATAGGCTCCG
CCCCCCTGACGAGCATCACAAAAATCGACGCTCAAGTCAGAGGTGGCGAAACCCGACAGGACTATAAAGA
TACCAGGGTTTCCCCCTGGAAGCTCCCTCGTGCGCTCTCCTGTTCCGACCCTGCCGCTTACCGGATACCT
GTCCGCCTTTCTCCCTTCGGGAAGCGTGGCGCTTTCTCATAGCTCACGCTGTAGGTATCTCAGTTCGGTG
TAGGTCGTTCGCTCCAAGCTGGGCTGTGTGCACGAACCCCCCGTTCAGCCCGACCGCTGCGCCTTATCCG
GTAACTATCGTCTTGAGTCCAACCCGGTAAGACACGACTTATCGCCACTGGCAGCAGCCACTGGTAACAG
GATTAGCAGAGCGAGGTATGTAGGCGGTGCTACAGAGTTCTTGAAGTGGTGGCCTAACTACGGCTACACT
AGAAGGACAGTATTTGGTATCTGCGCTCTGCTGAAGCCAGTTACCTTCGGAAAAAGAGTTGGTAGCTCTT
GATCCGGCAAACAAACCACCGCTGGTAGCGGTGGTTTTTTTGTTTGCAAGCAGCAGATTACGCGCAGAAA
AAAAGGATCTCAAGAAGATCCTTTGATCTTTTCTACGGGGTCTGACGCTCAGTGGAACGAAAACTCACGT
TAAGGGATTTTGGTCATGAGATTATCAAAAAGGATCTTCACCTAGATCCTTTTAAATTAAAAATGAAGTT
TTAAATCAATCTAAAGTATATATGAGTAAACTTGGTCTGACAGTTACCAATGCTTAATCAGTGAGGCACC
TATCTCAGCGATCTGTCTATTTCGTTCATCCATAGTTGCCTGACTCCCCGTCGTGTAGATAACTACGATA
CGGGAGGGCTTACCATCTGGCCCCAGTGCTGCAATGATACCGCGAGACCCACGCTCACCGGCTCCAGATT
TATCAGCAATAAACCAGCCAGCCGGAAGGGCCGAGCGCAGAAGTGGTCCTGCAACTTTATCCGCCTCCAT
CCAGTCTATTAATTGTTGCCGGGAAGCTAGAGTAAGTAGTTCGCCAGTTAATAGTTTGCGCAACGTTGTT
GCCATTGCTGCAGGCATCGTGGTGTCACGCTCGTCGTTTGGTATGGCTTCATTCAGCTCCGGTTCCCAAC
GATCAAGGCGAGTTACATGATCCCCCATGTTGTGCAAAAAAGCGGTTAGCTCCTTCGGTCCTCCGATCGT
TGTCAGAAGTAAGTTGGCCGCAGTGTTATCACTCATGGTTATGGCAGCACTGCATAATTCTCTTACTGTC
ATGCCATCCGTAAGATGCTTTTCTGTGACTGGTGAGTACTCAACCAAGTCATTCTGAGAATAGTGTATGC
GGCGACCGAGTTGCTCTTGCCCGGCGTCAACACGGGATAATACCGCGCCACATAGCAGAACTTTAAAAGT
GCTCATCATTGGAAAACGTTCTTCGGGGCGAAAACTCTCAAGGATCTTACCGCTGTTGAGATCCAGTTCG
ATGTAACCCACTCGTGCACCCAACTGATCTTCAGCATCTTTTACTTTCACCAGCGTTTCTGGGTGAGCAA
AAACAGGAAGGCAAAATGCCGCAAAAAAGGGAATAAGGGCGACACGGAAATGTTGAATACTCATACTCTT
CCTTTTTCAATATTATTGAAGCATTTATCAGGGTTATTGTCTCATGAGCGGATACATATTTGAATGTATT
TAGAAAAATAAACAAATAGGGGTTCCGCGCACATTTCCCCGAAAAGTGCCACCTGACGTCTAAGAAACCA
TTATTATCATGACATTAACCTATAAAAATAGGCGTATCACGAGGCCCTTTCGTCTTCAAGAATTCCCGAC
ACCATCGAATGGTGCAAAACCTTTCGCGGTATGGCATGATAGCGCCCGGAAGAGAGTCAATTCAGGGTGG
TGAATGTGAAACCAGTAACGTTATACGATGTCGCAGAGTATGCCGGTGTCTCTTATCAGACCGTTTCCCG
CGTGGTGAACCAGGCCAGCCACGTTTCTGCGAAAACGCGGGAAAAAGTGGAAGCGGCGATGGCGGAGCTG
AATTACATTCCCAACCGCGTGGCACAACAACTGGCGGGCAAACAGTCGTTGCTGATTGGCGTTGCCACCT
CCAGTCTGGCCCTGCACGCGCCGTCGCAAATTGTCGCGGCGATTAAATCTCGCGCCGATCAACTGGGTGC
CAGCGTGGTGGTGTCGATGGTAGAACGAAGCGGCGTCGAAGCCTGTAAAGCGGCGGTGCACAATCTTCTC
GCGCAACGCGTCAGTGGGCTGATCATTAACTATCCGCTGGATGACCAGGATGCCATTGCTGTGGAAGCTG
CCTGCACTAATGTTCCGGCGTTATTTCTTGATGTCTCTGACCAGACACCCATCAACAGTATTATTTTCTC
CCATGAAGACGGTACGCGACTGGGCGTGGAGCATCTGGTCGCATTGGGTCACCAGCAAATCGCGCTGTTA
GCGGGCCCATTAAGTTCTGTCTCGGCGCGTCTGCGTCTGGCTGGCTGGCATAAATATCTCACTCGCAATC
AAATTCAGCCGATAGCGGAACGGGAAGGCGACTGGAGTGCCATGTCCGGTTTTCAACAAACCATGCAAAT
GCTGAATGAGGGCATCGTTCCCACTGCGATGCTGGTTGCCAACGATCAGATGGCGCTGGGCGCAATGCGC
GCCATTACCGAGTCCGGGCTGCGCGTTGGTGCGGATATCTCGGTAGTGGGATACGACGATACCGAAGACA
GCTCATGTTATATCCCGCCGTTAACCACCATCAAACAGGATTTTCGCCTGCTGGGGCAAACCAGCGTGGA
CCGCTTGCTGCAACTCTCTCAGGGCCAGGCGGTGAAGGGCAATCAGCTGTTGCCCGTCTCACTGGTGAAA
AGAAAAACCACCCTGGCGCCCAATACGCAAACCGCCTCTCCCCGCGCGTTGGCCGATTCATTAATGCAGC
TGGCACGACAGGTTTCCCGACTGGAAAGCGGGCAGTGAGCGCAACGCAATTAATGTAAGTTAGCTCACTC
ATTAGGCACAATTCTCATGTTTGACAGCTTATCATCGACTGCACGGTGCACCAATGCTTCTGGCGTCAGG
CAGCCATCGGAAGCTGTGGTATGGCTGTGCAGGTCGTAAATCACTGCATAATTCGTGTCGCTCAAGGCGC
ACTCCCGTTCTGGATAATGTTTTTTGCGCCGACATCATAACGGTTCTGGCAAATATTCTGAAATGAGCTG
