>Addgene plasmid #109916 | pHH0103_HNF4G_Hormone-recep | depositor partial sequence | sequence record 206868 | pHH0103_HNF4G_Hormone-recep sequence 699 bps
GGCCCAGCCGGCCAGCATCAATACGCTGGCACAGGCAGAAGTTCGCTCTCGTCAGATTTCGGTCTCATCG
CCGGGTTCGTCCACGGATATCAATGTCAAGAAAATTGCGAGTATCGGCGATGTGTGCGAATCCATGAAAC
AGCAACTGCTGGTGCTGGTTGAATGGGCGAAATATATCCCGGCCTTTTGTGAACTGCCGCTGGATGACCA
GGTTGCACTGCTGCGTGCGCATGCCGGCGAACACCTGCTGCTGGGTGCTACCAAACGCAGCATGATGTAT
AAGGACATTCTGCTGCTGGGTAACAATTACGTGATCCATCGTAACAGCTGCGAAGTTGAAATTTCTCGTG
TCGCGAATCGCGTGCTGGATGAACTGGTTCGCCCGTTCCAGGAAATTCAAATCGATGACAACGAATACGC
ATGTCTGAAAGCTATCGTCTTTTTCGATCCGGACGCAAAGGGTCTGAGTGACCCGGTCAAAATTAAGAAC
ATGCGTTTTCAGGTGCAAATTGGTCTGGAAGATTATATCAATGACCGCCAGTACGATTCACGTGGCCGCT
TCGGTGAACTGCTGCTGCTGCTGCCGACCCTGCAGTCGATCACGTGGCAAATGATCGAACAGATCCAATT
CGTTAAGCTGTTCGGCATGGTCAAGATTGATAATCTGCTGCAGGAAATGCTGCTGGGCGGTGCGGCCGC
